Addgene plasmid #217444: LCV2 cGAS KO
Purpose: Lentiviral vector expressing Cas9 and an sgRNA targeting human cGAS
Depositing lab: Jarrod Johnson. Depositing organization: University of Utah. Publication: Cell-free assays reveal that the HIV-1 capsid protects reverse transcripts from cGAS immune sensing. Scott TM, Arnold LM, Powers JA, McCann DA, Rowe AB, Christensen DE, Pereira MJ, Zhou W, Torrez RM, Iwasa JH, Kranzusch PJ, Sundquist WI, Johnson JS. PLoS Pathog. 2025 Jan 28;21(1):e1012206. doi: 10.1371/journal.ppat.1012206. PubMed 39874383.
Backbone
  Vector backbone: lentiCRISPRv2
  Vector type: Mammalian Expression, Lentiviral, CRISPR
Growth in bacteria
  Bacterial resistance: Ampicillin, 100 μg/mL
  Growth temperature: 37°C
  Growth strain: NEB Stable
  Copy number: High Copy
Gene/Insert
  Gene/Insert name: sgRNA targeting cGAS (alt name: CGAS)
  gRNA/shRNA sequence: GAGGCCGCCCTGCCTAAGGC
  Species: H. sapiens (human)
  Entrez Gene: CGAS (a.k.a. C6orf150, D4, MB21D1, h-cGAS)
  Cloning method: Restriction Enzyme; 5′ cloning site BsmBI (destroyed during cloning); 3′ cloning site BsmBI (destroyed during cloning)
Terms and licenses: Academic/Nonprofit Terms; Industry Terms: Not Available to Industry
How to cite: LCV2 cGAS KO was a gift from Jarrod Johnson (Addgene plasmid # 217444 ; http://n2t.net/addgene:217444 ; RRID:Addgene_217444)
