[The description below was written by a language model from this plasmid's Addgene catalogue record and pLannotate feature annotations shown in this document.]
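Description:
LCV2 cGAS KO is an all-in-one lentiviral CRISPR knockout vector built on the lentiCRISPRv2 backbone, carrying both Streptococcus pyogenes Cas9 and a single guide RNA directed against the human CGAS gene (also known as MB21D1 or C6orf150), which encodes the cytosolic DNA sensor cGAS. The guide was inserted between BsmBI sites that were destroyed during cloning, placing it directly downstream of the human U6 RNA polymerase III promoter and upstream of the S. pyogenes gRNA scaffold. A separate EF-1α core promoter drives the Cas9 coding sequence, followed in the same transcription unit by a puromycin N-acetyltransferase gene for selecting transduced mammalian cells. The feature table does not annotate the linker between Cas9 and PuroR. A WPRE follows to enhance transcript expression.

The viral framework is that of a third-generation, self-inactivating HIV-1 vector. A CMV enhancer/promoter fused to a truncated 5' LTR drives genomic RNA production in packaging cells. It is followed by the Ψ packaging signal with a gag fragment, the RRE for Rev-dependent nuclear export, a cPPT/CTS, and a ΔU3 3' LTR with a bGH polyadenylation signal beyond it. Outside the proviral region, the plasmid carries a high-copy ColE1/pUC-type origin and AmpR for ampicillin selection in E. coli, an f1 origin, and an SV40/EM7 promoter-driven BleoR cassette with an SV40 poly(A) signal. The sequenced record is about 13 kb.

The vector is intended for packaging into lentiviral particles to disrupt cGAS in human cells. The associated work concerns cGAS sensing of HIV-1 reverse transcripts.
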