Features (pLannotate 1.2.2; 33 found; start..end, strand, type, name):
    135..182     +  promoter       EM7 promoter: synthetic bacterial promoter&nbsp
    201..575     +  CDS            BleoR: antibiotic-binding protein; Sh ble from Streptoalloteichus hindustanus; confers resistance to bleomycin, phleomycin, and Zeocin™
    585..710     +  CDS            ble (fragment): BLE_KLEPN - Experimental evidence at protein level: Swiss-Prot protein existence level 1. Binding protein with a strong affinity to the bleomycin family of antibiotics. Binds to CL990; an antimitotic-antibiotic compound. From Klebsiella pneumoniae.
    705..826     +  polyA_signal   SV40 poly(A) signal: SV40 polyadenylation signal
    897..919     -  protein_bind   lac operator (fragment): The lac repressor binds to the lac operator to inhibit transcription in E. coli. This inhibition can be relieved by adding lactose or isopropyl-β-D-thiogalactopyranoside (IPTG). lac repressor encoded by lacI
    923..953     -  promoter       lac promoter: promoter for the E. coli lac operon
    968..989     -  protein_bind   CAP binding site: CAP binding activates transcription in the presence of cAMP. E. coli catabolite activator protein
   1002..1094    -  CDS            lacI (fragment): lac repressor; lacI; The lac repressor binds to the lac operator to inhibit transcription in E. coli. This inhibition can be relieved by adding lactose or isopropyl-β-D-thiogalactopyranoside (IPTG).
   1277..1865    -  rep_origin     ori: high-copy-number ColE1/pMB1/pBR322/pUC origin of replication
   2036..2896    -  CDS            AmpR: β-lactamase; bla; confers resistance to ampicillin, carbenicillin, and related antibiotics
   2897..3001    -  promoter       AmpR promoter: bla
   3060..3112    -  misc_feature   bom (fragment): basis of mobility region from pBR322
   3267..3646    +  enhancer       CMV enhancer: human cytomegalovirus immediate early enhancer
   3647..3846    +  promoter       CMV promoter: human cytomegalovirus (CMV) immediate early promoter
   3864..4044    +  LTR            5' LTR (truncated): truncated 5' long terminal repeat (LTR) from HIV-1
   4091..4216    +  misc_feature   HIV-1 Ψ: packaging signal of human immunodeficiency virus type 1
   4200..4563    +  CDS            HIV-1 gag (fragment): gag protein from human immunodeficiency virus 1; gag
   4709..4942    +  misc_feature   RRE: The Rev response element (RRE) of HIV-1 allows for Rev-dependent mRNA export from the nucleus to the cytoplasm.
   5319..5419    +  CDS            Rev (fragment): human immunodeficiency virus 1 (HIV-1) Rev protein; rev; enhances nuclear export of unspliced and incompletely spliced viral mRNAs
   5469..5586    +  misc_feature   cPPT/CTS: central polypurine tract and central termination sequence of HIV-1
   5637..5877    +  promoter       U6 promoter: RNA polymerase III promoter for human U6 snRNA
   5907..5982    +  misc_RNA       gRNA scaffold: guide RNA scaffold for the Streptococcus pyogenes CRISPR/Cas9 system
   6000..6018    +  CDS            small t antigen (fragment): SV40 (simian virus 40) small t antigen
   6044..6255    +  promoter       EF-1α core promoter: core promoter for human elongation factor EF-1α
   6280..10383   +  CDS            Cas9: Cas9 (Csn1) endonuclease from the Streptococcus pyogenes Type II CRISPR/Cas system generates RNA-guided double strand breaks in DNA
  10521..11118   +  CDS            PuroR (fragment): puromycin N-acetyltransferase; pac from Streptomyces; confers resistance to puromycin
  11134..11722   +  misc_feature   WPRE: woodchuck hepatitis virus posttranscriptional regulatory element
  11773..11792   +  misc_feature   cPPT/CTS (fragment): central polypurine tract and central termination sequence of HIV-1
  11794..12027   +  LTR            3' LTR (ΔU3): self-inactivating 3' long terminal repeat (LTR) from HIV-1
  12059..12283   +  polyA_signal   bGH poly(A) signal: bovine growth hormone polyadenylation signal
  12287..12308   +  promoter       SV40 promoter (fragment): SV40 enhancer and early promoter
  12329..12757   +  rep_origin     f1 ori (sequence partly withheld): f1 bacteriophage origin of replication; arrow indicates direction of (+) strand synthesis
  12771..87      +  promoter       SV40 promoter (across the origin): SV40 enhancer and early promoter
>Addgene plasmid #217444 | LCV2 cGAS KO | addgene full sequence | sequence record 426681 | Addgene NGS Result
ATTTATGCAGAGGCCGAGGCCGCCTCTGCCTCTGAGCTATTCCAGAAGTAGTGAGGAGGCTTTTTTGGAG
GCCTAGGCTTTTGCAAAAAGCTCCCGGGAGCTTGTATATCCATTTTCGGATCTGATCAGCACGTGTTGAC
AATTAATCATCGGCATAGTATATCGGCATAGTATAATACGACAAGGTGAGGAACTAAACCATGGCCAAGT
TGACCAGTGCCGTTCCGGTGCTCACCGCGCGCGACGTCGCCGGAGCGGTCGAGTTCTGGACCGACCGGCT
CGGGTTCTCCCGGGACTTCGTGGAGGACGACTTCGCCGGTGTGGTCCGGGACGACGTGACCCTGTTCATC
AGCGCGGTCCAGGACCAGGTGGTGCCGGACAACACCCTGGCCTGGGTGTGGGTGCGCGGCCTGGACGAGC
TGTACGCCGAGTGGTCGGAGGTCGTGTCCACGAACTTCCGGGACGCCTCCGGGCCGGCCATGACCGAGAT
CGGCGAGCAGCCGTGGGGGCGGGAGTTCGCCCTGCGCGACCCGGCCGGCAACTGCGTGCACTTCGTGGCC
GAGGAGCAGGACTGACACGTGCTACGAGATTTCGATTCCACCGCCGCCTTCTATGAAAGGTTGGGCTTCG
GAATCGTTTTCCGGGACGCCGGCTGGATGATCCTCCAGCGCGGGGATCTCATGCTGGAGTTCTTCGCCCA
CCCCAACTTGTTTATTGCAGCTTATAATGGTTACAAATAAAGCAATAGCATCACAAATTTCACAAATAAA
GCATTTTTTTCACTGCATTCTAGTTGTGGTTTGTCCAAACTCATCAATGTATCTTATCATGTCTGTATAC
CGTCGACCTCTAGCTAGAGCTTGGCGTAATCATGGTCATAGCTGTTTCCTGTGTGAAATTGTTATCCGCT
CACAATTCCACACAACATACGAGCCGGAAGCATAAAGTGTAAAGCCTGGGGTGCCTAATGAGTGAGCTAA
CTCACATTAATTGCGTTGCGCTCACTGCCCGCTTTCCAGTCGGGAAACCTGTCGTGCCAGCTGCATTAAT
GAATCGGCCAACGCGCGGGGAGAGGCGGTTTGCGTATTGGGCGCTCTTCCGCTTCCTCGCTCACTGACTC
GCTGCGCTCGGTCGTTCGGCTGCGGCGAGCGGTATCAGCTCACTCAAAGGCGGTAATACGGTTATCCACA
GAATCAGGGGATAACGCAGGAAAGAACATGTGAGCAAAAGGCCAGCAAAAGGCCAGGAACCGTAAAAAGG
CCGCGTTGCTGGCGTTTTTCCATAGGCTCCGCCCCCCTGACGAGCATCACAAAAATCGACGCTCAAGTCA
GAGGTGGCGAAACCCGACAGGACTATAAAGATACCAGGCGTTTCCCCCTGGAAGCTCCCTCGTGCGCTCT
CCTGTTCCGACCCTGCCGCTTACCGGATACCTGTCCGCCTTTCTCCCTTCGGGAAGCGTGGCGCTTTCTC
ATAGCTCACGCTGTAGGTATCTCAGTTCGGTGTAGGTCGTTCGCTCCAAGCTGGGCTGTGTGCACGAACC
CCCCGTTCAGCCCGACCGCTGCGCCTTATCCGGTAACTATCGTCTTGAGTCCAACCCGGTAAGACACGAC
TTATCGCCACTGGCAGCAGCCACTGGTAACAGGATTAGCAGAGCGAGGTATGTAGGCGGTGCTACAGAGT
TCTTGAAGTGGTGGCCTAACTACGGCTACACTAGAAGAACAGTATTTGGTATCTGCGCTCTGCTGAAGCC
AGTTACCTTCGGAAAAAGAGTTGGTAGCTCTTGATCCGGCAAACAAACCACCGCTGGTAGCGGTGGTTTT
TTTGTTTGCAAGCAGCAGATTACGCGCAGAAAAAAAGGATCTCAAGAAGATCCTTTGATCTTTTCTACGG
GGTCTGACGCTCAGTGGAACGAAAACTCACGTTAAGGGATTTTGGTCATGAGATTATCAAAAAGGATCTT
CACCTAGATCCTTTTAAATTAAAAATGAAGTTTTAAATCAATCTAAAGTATATATGAGTAAACTTGGTCT
GACAGTTACCAATGCTTAATCAGTGAGGCACCTATCTCAGCGATCTGTCTATTTCGTTCATCCATAGTTG
CCTGACTCCCCGTCGTGTAGATAACTACGATACGGGAGGGCTTACCATCTGGCCCCAGTGCTGCAATGAT
ACCGCGAGACCCACGCTCACCGGCTCCAGATTTATCAGCAATAAACCAGCCAGCCGGAAGGGCCGAGCGC
AGAAGTGGTCCTGCAACTTTATCCGCCTCCATCCAGTCTATTAATTGTTGCCGGGAAGCTAGAGTAAGTA
GTTCGCCAGTTAATAGTTTGCGCAACGTTGTTGCCATTGCTACAGGCATCGTGGTGTCACGCTCGTCGTT
TGGTATGGCTTCATTCAGCTCCGGTTCCCAACGATCAAGGCGAGTTACATGATCCCCCATGTTGTGCAAA
AAAGCGGTTAGCTCCTTCGGTCCTCCGATCGTTGTCAGAAGTAAGTTGGCCGCAGTGTTATCACTCATGG
TTATGGCAGCACTGCATAATTCTCTTACTGTCATGCCATCCGTAAGATGCTTTTCTGTGACTGGTGAGTA
CTCAACCAAGTCATTCTGAGAATAGTGTATGCGGCGACCGAGTTGCTCTTGCCCGGCGTCAATACGGGAT
AATACCGCGCCACATAGCAGAACTTTAAAAGTGCTCATCATTGGAAAACGTTCTTCGGGGCGAAAACTCT
CAAGGATCTTACCGCTGTTGAGATCCAGTTCGATGTAACCCACTCGTGCACCCAACTGATCTTCAGCATC
TTTTACTTTCACCAGCGTTTCTGGGTGAGCAAAAACAGGAAGGCAAAATGCCGCAAAAAAGGGAATAAGG
GCGACACGGAAATGTTGAATACTCATACTCTTCCTTTTTCAATATTATTGAAGCATTTATCAGGGTTATT
GTCTCATGAGCGGATACATATTTGAATGTATTTAGAAAAATAAACAAATAGGGGTTCCGCGCACATTTCC
CCGAAAAGTGCCACCTGACGTCGACGGATCGGGAGATCTCCCGATCCCCTATGGTGCACTCTCAGTACAA
TCTGCTCTGATGCCGCATAGTTAAGCCAGTATCTGCTCCCTGCTTGTGTGTTGGAGGTCGCTGAGTAGTG
CGCGAGCAAAATTTAAGCTACAACAAGGCAAGGCTTGACCGACAATTGCATGAAGAATCTGCTTAGGGTT
AGGCGTTTTGCGCTGCTTCGCGATGTACGGGCCAGATATACGCGTTGACATTGATTATTGACTAGTTATT
AATAGTAATCAATTACGGGGTCATTAGTTCATAGCCCATATATGGAGTTCCGCGTTACATAACTTACGGT
AAATGGCCCGCCTGGCTGACCGCCCAACGACCCCCGCCCATTGACGTCAATAATGACGTATGTTCCCATA
GTAACGCCAATAGGGACTTTCCATTGACGTCAATGGGTGGAGTATTTACGGTAAACTGCCCACTTGGCAG
TACATCAAGTGTATCATATGCCAAGTACGCCCCCTATTGACGTCAATGACGGTAAATGGCCCGCCTGGCA
TTATGCCCAGTACATGACCTTATGGGACTTTCCTACTTGGCAGTACATCTACGTATTAGTCATCGCTATT
ACCATGGTGATGCGGTTTTGGCAGTACATCAATGGGCGTGGATAGCGGTTTGACTCACGGGGATTTCCAA
GTCTCCACCCCATTGACGTCAATGGGAGTTTGTTTTGGCACCAAAATCAACGGGACTTTCCAAAATGTCG
TAACAACTCCGCCCCATTGACGCAAATGGGCGGTAGGCGTGTACGGTGGGAGGTCTATATAAGCAGCGCG
TTTTGCCTGTACTGGGTCTCTCTGGTTAGACCAGATCTGAGCCTGGGAGCTCTCTGGCTAACTAGGGAAC
CCACTGCTTAAGCCTCAATAAAGCTTGCCTTGAGTGCTTCAAGTAGTGTGTGCCCGTCTGTTGTGTGACT
CTGGTAACTAGAGATCCCTCAGACCCTTTTAGTCAGTGTGGAAAATCTCTAGCAGTGGCGCCCGAACAGG
GACTTGAAAGCGAAAGGGAAACCAGAGGAGCTCTCTCGACGCAGGACTCGGCTTGCTGAAGCGCGCACGG
CAAGAGGCGAGGGGCGGCGACTGGTGAGTACGCCAAAAATTTTGACTAGCGGAGGCTAGAAGGAGAGAGA
TGGGTGCGAGAGCGTCAGTATTAAGCGGGGGAGAATTAGATCGCGATGGGAAAAAATTCGGTTAAGGCCA
GGGGGAAAGAAAAAATATAAATTAAAACATATAGTATGGGCAAGCAGGGAGCTAGAACGATTCGCAGTTA
ATCCTGGCCTGTTAGAAACATCAGAAGGCTGTAGACAAATACTGGGACAGCTACAACCATCCCTTCAGAC
AGGATCAGAAGAACTTAGATCATTATATAATACAGTAGCAACCCTCTATTGTGTGCATCAAAGGATAGAG
ATAAAAGACACCAAGGAAGCTTTAGACAAGATAGAGGAAGAGCAAAACAAAAGTAAGACCACCGCACAGC
AAGCGGCCGCTGATCTTCAGACCTGGAGGAGGAGATATGAGGGACAATTGGAGAAGTGAATTATATAAAT
ATAAAGTAGTAAAAATTGAACCATTAGGAGTAGCACCCACCAAGGCAAAGAGAAGAGTGGTGCAGAGAGA
AAAAAGAGCAGTGGGAATAGGAGCTTTGTTCCTTGGGTTCTTGGGAGCAGCAGGAAGCACTATGGGCGCA
GCGTCAATGACGCTGACGGTACAGGCCAGACAATTATTGTCTGGTATAGTGCAGCAGCAGAACAATTTGC
TGAGGGCTATTGAGGCGCAACAGCATCTGTTGCAACTCACAGTCTGGGGCATCAAGCAGCTCCAGGCAAG
AATCCTGGCTGTGGAAAGATACCTAAAGGATCAACAGCTCCTGGGGATTTGGGGTTGCTCTGGAAAACTC
ATTTGCACCACTGCTGTGCCTTGGAATGCTAGTTGGAGTAATAAATCTCTGGAACAGATTTGGAATCACA
CGACCTGGATGGAGTGGGACAGAGAAATTAACAATTACACAAGCTTAATACACTCCTTAATTGAAGAATC
GCAAAACCAGCAAGAAAAGAATGAACAAGAATTATTGGAATTAGATAAATGGGCAAGTTTGTGGAATTGG
TTTAACATAACAAATTGGCTGTGGTATATAAAATTATTCATAATGATAGTAGGAGGCTTGGTAGGTTTAA
GAATAGTTTTTGCTGTACTTTCTATAGTGAATAGAGTTAGGCAGGGATATTCACCATTATCGTTTCAGAC
CCACCTCCCAACCCCGAGGGGACCCGACAGGCCCGAAGGAATAGAAGAAGAAGGTGGAGAGAGAGACAGA
GACAGATCCATTCGATTAGTGAACGGATCGGCACTGCGTGCGCCAATTCTGCAGACAAATGGCAGTATTC
ATCCACAATTTTAAAAGAAAAGGGGGGATTGGGGGGTACAGTGCAGGGGAAAGAATAGTAGACATAATAG
CAACAGACATACAAACTAAAGAATTACAAAAACAAATTACAAAAATTCAAAATTTTCGGGTTTATTACAG
GGACAGCAGAGATCCAGTTTGGTTAATTAAGGTACCGAGGGCCTATTTCCCATGATTCCTTCATATTTGC
ATATACGATACAAGGCTGTTAGAGAGATAATTAGAATTAATTTGACTGTAAACACAAAGATATTAGTACA
AAATACGTGACGTAGAAAGTAATAATTTCTTGGGTAGTTTGCAGTTTTAAAATTATGTTTTAAAATGGAC
TATCATATGCTTACCGTAACTTGAAAGTATTTCGATTTCTTGGCTTTATATATCTTGTGGAAAGGACGAA
ACACCGGAGGCCGCCCTGCCTAAGGCGTTTTAGAGCTAGAAATAGCAAGTTAAAATAAGGCTAGTCCGTT
ATCAACTTGAAAAAGTGGCACCGAGTCGGTGCTTTTTTGAATTCGCTAGCTAGGTCTTGAAAGGAGTGGG
AATTGGCTCCGGTGCCCGTCAGTGGGCAGAGCGCACATCGCCCACAGTCCCCGAGAAGTTGGGGGGAGGG
GTCGGCAATTGATCCGGTGCCTAGAGAAGGTGGCGCGGGGTAAACTGGGAAAGTGATGTCGTGTACTGGC
TCCGCCTTTTTCCCGAGGGTGGGGGAGAACCGTATATAAGTGCAGTAGTCGCCGTGAACGTTCTTTTTCG
CAACGGGTTTGCCGCCAGAACACAGGACCGGTTCTAGAGCGCTGCCACCATGGACAAGAAGTACAGCATC
GGCCTGGACATCGGCACCAACTCTGTGGGCTGGGCCGTGATCACCGACGAGTACAAGGTGCCCAGCAAGA
AATTCAAGGTGCTGGGCAACACCGACCGGCACAGCATCAAGAAGAACCTGATCGGAGCCCTGCTGTTCGA
CAGCGGCGAAACAGCCGAGGCCACCCGGCTGAAGAGAACCGCCAGAAGAAGATACACCAGACGGAAGAAC
CGGATCTGCTATCTGCAAGAGATCTTCAGCAACGAGATGGCCAAGGTGGACGACAGCTTCTTCCACAGAC
TGGAAGAGTCCTTCCTGGTGGAAGAGGATAAGAAGCACGAGCGGCACCCCATCTTCGGCAACATCGTGGA
CGAGGTGGCCTACCACGAGAAGTACCCCACCATCTACCACCTGAGAAAGAAACTGGTGGACAGCACCGAC
AAGGCCGACCTGCGGCTGATCTATCTGGCCCTGGCCCACATGATCAAGTTCCGGGGCCACTTCCTGATCG
AGGGCGACCTGAACCCCGACAACAGCGACGTGGACAAGCTGTTCATCCAGCTGGTGCAGACCTACAACCA
GCTGTTCGAGGAAAACCCCATCAACGCCAGCGGCGTGGACGCCAAGGCCATCCTGTCTGCCAGACTGAGC
AAGAGCAGACGGCTGGAAAATCTGATCGCCCAGCTGCCCGGCGAGAAGAAGAATGGCCTGTTCGGAAACC
TGATTGCCCTGAGCCTGGGCCTGACCCCCAACTTCAAGAGCAACTTCGACCTGGCCGAGGATGCCAAACT
GCAGCTGAGCAAGGACACCTACGACGACGACCTGGACAACCTGCTGGCCCAGATCGGCGACCAGTACGCC
GACCTGTTTCTGGCCGCCAAGAACCTGTCCGACGCCATCCTGCTGAGCGACATCCTGAGAGTGAACACCG
AGATCACCAAGGCCCCCCTGAGCGCCTCTATGATCAAGAGATACGACGAGCACCACCAGGACCTGACCCT
GCTGAAAGCTCTCGTGCGGCAGCAGCTGCCTGAGAAGTACAAAGAGATTTTCTTCGACCAGAGCAAGAAC
GGCTACGCCGGCTACATTGACGGCGGAGCCAGCCAGGAAGAGTTCTACAAGTTCATCAAGCCCATCCTGG
AAAAGATGGACGGCACCGAGGAACTGCTCGTGAAGCTGAACAGAGAGGACCTGCTGCGGAAGCAGCGGAC
CTTCGACAACGGCAGCATCCCCCACCAGATCCACCTGGGAGAGCTGCACGCCATTCTGCGGCGGCAGGAA
GATTTTTACCCATTCCTGAAGGACAACCGGGAAAAGATCGAGAAGATCCTGACCTTCCGCATCCCCTACT
ACGTGGGCCCTCTGGCCAGGGGAAACAGCAGATTCGCCTGGATGACCAGAAAGAGCGAGGAAACCATCAC
CCCCTGGAACTTCGAGGAAGTGGTGGACAAGGGCGCTTCCGCCCAGAGCTTCATCGAGCGGATGACCAAC
TTCGATAAGAACCTGCCCAACGAGAAGGTGCTGCCCAAGCACAGCCTGCTGTACGAGTACTTCACCGTGT
ATAACGAGCTGACCAAAGTGAAATACGTGACCGAGGGAATGAGAAAGCCCGCCTTCCTGAGCGGCGAGCA
GAAAAAGGCCATCGTGGACCTGCTGTTCAAGACCAACCGGAAAGTGACCGTGAAGCAGCTGAAAGAGGAC
TACTTCAAGAAAATCGAGTGCTTCGACTCCGTGGAAATCTCCGGCGTGGAAGATCGGTTCAACGCCTCCC
TGGGCACATACCACGATCTGCTGAAAATTATCAAGGACAAGGACTTCCTGGACAATGAGGAAAACGAGGA
CATTCTGGAAGATATCGTGCTGACCCTGACACTGTTTGAGGACAGAGAGATGATCGAGGAACGGCTGAAA
ACCTATGCCCACCTGTTCGACGACAAAGTGATGAAGCAGCTGAAGCGGCGGAGATACACCGGCTGGGGCA
GGCTGAGCCGGAAGCTGATCAACGGCATCCGGGACAAGCAGTCCGGCAAGACAATCCTGGATTTCCTGAA
GTCCGACGGCTTCGCCAACAGAAACTTCATGCAGCTGATCCACGACGACAGCCTGACCTTTAAAGAGGAC
ATCCAGAAAGCCCAGGTGTCCGGCCAGGGCGATAGCCTGCACGAGCACATTGCCAATCTGGCCGGCAGCC
CCGCCATTAAGAAGGGCATCCTGCAGACAGTGAAGGTGGTGGACGAGCTCGTGAAAGTGATGGGCCGGCA
CAAGCCCGAGAACATCGTGATCGAAATGGCCAGAGAGAACCAGACCACCCAGAAGGGACAGAAGAACAGC
CGCGAGAGAATGAAGCGGATCGAAGAGGGCATCAAAGAGCTGGGCAGCCAGATCCTGAAAGAACACCCCG
TGGAAAACACCCAGCTGCAGAACGAGAAGCTGTACCTGTACTACCTGCAGAATGGGCGGGATATGTACGT
GGACCAGGAACTGGACATCAACCGGCTGTCCGACTACGATGTGGACCATATCGTGCCTCAGAGCTTTCTG
AAGGACGACTCCATCGACAACAAGGTGCTGACCAGAAGCGACAAGAACCGGGGCAAGAGCGACAACGTGC
CCTCCGAAGAGGTCGTGAAGAAGATGAAGAACTACTGGCGGCAGCTGCTGAACGCCAAGCTGATTACCCA
GAGAAAGTTCGACAATCTGACCAAGGCCGAGAGAGGCGGCCTGAGCGAACTGGATAAGGCCGGCTTCATC
AAGAGACAGCTGGTGGAAACCCGGCAGATCACAAAGCACGTGGCACAGATCCTGGACTCCCGGATGAACA
CTAAGTACGACGAGAATGACAAGCTGATCCGGGAAGTGAAAGTGATCACCCTGAAGTCCAAGCTGGTGTC
CGATTTCCGGAAGGATTTCCAGTTTTACAAAGTGCGCGAGATCAACAACTACCACCACGCCCACGACGCC
TACCTGAACGCCGTCGTGGGAACCGCCCTGATCAAAAAGTACCCTAAGCTGGAAAGCGAGTTCGTGTACG
GCGACTACAAGGTGTACGACGTGCGGAAGATGATCGCCAAGAGCGAGCAGGAAATCGGCAAGGCTACCGC
CAAGTACTTCTTCTACAGCAACATCATGAACTTTTTCAAGACCGAGATTACCCTGGCCAACGGCGAGATC
CGGAAGCGGCCTCTGATCGAGACAAACGGCGAAACCGGGGAGATCGTGTGGGATAAGGGCCGGGATTTTG
CCACCGTGCGGAAAGTGCTGAGCATGCCCCAAGTGAATATCGTGAAAAAGACCGAGGTGCAGACAGGCGG
CTTCAGCAAAGAGTCTATCCTGCCCAAGAGGAACAGCGATAAGCTGATCGCCAGAAAGAAGGACTGGGAC
CCTAAGAAGTACGGCGGCTTCGACAGCCCCACCGTGGCCTATTCTGTGCTGGTGGTGGCCAAAGTGGAAA
AGGGCAAGTCCAAGAAACTGAAGAGTGTGAAAGAGCTGCTGGGGATCACCATCATGGAAAGAAGCAGCTT
CGAGAAGAATCCCATCGACTTTCTGGAAGCCAAGGGCTACAAAGAAGTGAAAAAGGACCTGATCATCAAG
CTGCCTAAGTACTCCCTGTTCGAGCTGGAAAACGGCCGGAAGAGAATGCTGGCCTCTGCCGGCGAACTGC
AGAAGGGAAACGAACTGGCCCTGCCCTCCAAATATGTGAACTTCCTGTACCTGGCCAGCCACTATGAGAA
GCTGAAGGGCTCCCCCGAGGATAATGAGCAGAAACAGCTGTTTGTGGAACAGCACAAGCACTACCTGGAC
GAGATCATCGAGCAGATCAGCGAGTTCTCCAAGAGAGTGATCCTGGCCGACGCTAATCTGGACAAAGTGC
TGTCCGCCTACAACAAGCACCGGGATAAGCCCATCAGAGAGCAGGCCGAGAATATCATCCACCTGTTTAC
CCTGACCAATCTGGGAGCCCCTGCCGCCTTCAAGTACTTTGACACCACCATCGACCGGAAGAGGTACACC
AGCACCAAAGAGGTGCTGGACGCCACCCTGATCCACCAGAGCATCACCGGCCTGTACGAGACACGGATCG
ACCTGTCTCAGCTGGGAGGCGACAAGCGACCTGCCGCCACAAAGAAGGCTGGACAGGCTAAGAAGAAGAA
AGATTACAAAGACGATGACGATAAGGGATCCGGCGCAACAAACTTCTCTCTGCTGAAACAAGCCGGAGAT
GTCGAAGAGAATCCTGGACCGACCGAGTACAAGCCCACGGTGCGCCTCGCCACCCGCGACGACGTCCCCA
GGGCCGTACGCACCCTCGCCGCCGCGTTCGCCGACTACCCCGCCACGCGCCACACCGTCGATCCGGACCG
CCACATCGAGCGGGTCACCGAGCTGCAAGAACTCTTCCTCACGCGCGTCGGGCTCGACATCGGCAAGGTG
TGGGTCGCGGACGACGGCGCCGCGGTGGCGGTCTGGACCACGCCGGAGAGCGTCGAAGCGGGGGCGGTGT
TCGCCGAGATCGGCCCGCGCATGGCCGAGTTGAGCGGTTCCCGGCTGGCCGCGCAGCAACAGATGGAAGG
CCTCCTGGCGCCGCACCGGCCCAAGGAGCCCGCGTGGTTCCTGGCCACCGTCGGAGTCTCGCCCGACCAC
CAGGGCAAGGGTCTGGGCAGCGCCGTCGTGCTCCCCGGAGTGGAGGCGGCCGAGCGCGCCGGGGTGCCCG
CCTTCCTGGAGACCTCCGCGCCCCGCAACCTCCCCTTCTACGAGCGGCTCGGCTTCACCGTCACCGCCGA
CGTCGAGGTGCCCGAAGGACCGCGCACCTGGTGCATGACCCGCAAGCCCGGTGCCTGAACGCGTTAAGTC
GACAATCAACCTCTGGATTACAAAATTTGTGAAAGATTGACTGGTATTCTTAACTATGTTGCTCCTTTTA
CGCTATGTGGATACGCTGCTTTAATGCCTTTGTATCATGCTATTGCTTCCCGTATGGCTTTCATTTTCTC
CTCCTTGTATAAATCCTGGTTGCTGTCTCTTTATGAGGAGTTGTGGCCCGTTGTCAGGCAACGTGGCGTG
GTGTGCACTGTGTTTGCTGACGCAACCCCCACTGGTTGGGGCATTGCCACCACCTGTCAGCTCCTTTCCG
GGACTTTCGCTTTCCCCCTCCCTATTGCCACGGCGGAACTCATCGCCGCCTGCCTTGCCCGCTGCTGGAC
AGGGGCTCGGCTGTTGGGCACTGACAATTCCGTGGTGTTGTCGGGGAAATCATCGTCCTTTCCTTGGCTG
CTCGCCTGTGTTGCCACCTGGATTCTGCGCGGGACGTCCTTCTGCTACGTCCCTTCGGCCCTCAATCCAG
CGGACCTTCCTTCCCGCGGCCTGCTGCCGGCTCTGCGGCCTCTTCCGCGTCTTCGCCTTCGCCCTCAGAC
GAGTCGGATCTCCCTTTGGGCCGCCTCCCCGCGTCGACTTTAAGACCAATGACTTACAAGGCAGCTGTAG
ATCTTAGCCACTTTTTAAAAGAAAAGGGGGGACTGGAAGGGCTAATTCACTCCCAACGAAGACAAGATCT
GCTTTTTGCTTGTACTGGGTCTCTCTGGTTAGACCAGATCTGAGCCTGGGAGCTCTCTGGCTAACTAGGG
AACCCACTGCTTAAGCCTCAATAAAGCTTGCCTTGAGTGCTTCAAGTAGTGTGTGCCCGTCTGTTGTGTG
ACTCTGGTAACTAGAGATCCCTCAGACCCTTTTAGTCAGTGTGGAAAATCTCTAGCAGGGCCCGTTTAAA
CCCGCTGATCAGCCTCGACTGTGCCTTCTAGTTGCCAGCCATCTGTTGTTTGCCCCTCCCCCGTGCCTTC
CTTGACCCTGGAAGGTGCCACTCCCACTGTCCTTTCCTAATAAAATGAGGAAATTGCATCGCATTGTCTG
AGTAGGTGTCATTCTATTCTGGGGGGTGGGGTGGGGCAGGACAGCAAGGGGGAGGATTGGGAAGACAATA
GCAGGCATGCTGGGGATGCGGTGGGCTCTATGGCTTCTGAGGCGGAAAGAACCAGCTGGGGCTCTAGGGG
GTATCCCC
[124 nt withheld, positions 12329-12452]
C
[91 nt withheld, positions 12454-12544]
A
[49 nt withheld, positions 12546-12594]
CCTTTGACGTTGGAGTCCACGTTCTTT
[37 nt withheld, positions 12622-12658]
ACCCTATCTCGGTCTATTCTTTTGATTTATAAGGGATTTTGCCGATTTCGGCCTATTGGTTAAAAAATGA
GCTGATTTAACAAAAATTTAACGCGAATTAATTCTGTGGAATGTGTGTCAGTTAGGGTGTGGAAAGTCCC
CAGGCTCCCCAGCAGGCAGAAGTATGCAAAGCATGCATCTCAATTAGTCAGCAACCAGGTGTGGAAAGTC
CCCAGGCTCCCCAGCAGGCAGAAGTATGCAAAGCATGCATCTCAATTAGTCAGCAACCATAGTCCCGCCC
CTAACTCCGCCCATCCCGCCCCTAACTCCGCCCAGTTCCGCCCATTCTCCGCCCCATGGCTGACTAATTT
TTTTT
